Addgene plasmid #247330: enDelIscB-T5E
Purpose: Vector encoding human codon-optimized engineered DelIscB fused with T5E at C-terminal driven by CAG promoter, optimized sgRNA (sgRNA-V5) driven by hU6, and mCherry driven by CMV promoter
Depositing lab: Yong Tian. Depositing organization: Institute of Biophysics, Chinese Academy of Sciences.
Backbone
  Vector backbone: enIscB
  Vector type: Mammalian Expression
Growth in bacteria
  Bacterial resistance: Ampicillin, 100 μg/mL
  Growth temperature: 37°C
  Growth strain: DH5alpha
  Copy number: High Copy
Gene/Insert
  Gene/Insert name: pCAG_enDelIscB-T5E_npNLS_polyA_pU6_sgRNA_V5-BsaI_pCMV_mCherry
  Species: Synthetic
  Cloning method: Gibson Cloning
  Sequencing primers: 5′ gctgagcaagaggtaagggt; 3′ ACCGTAAGTTATGTAACGCGG
Terms and licenses: Academic/Nonprofit Terms; Industry Terms: Not Available to Industry
How to cite: enDelIscB-T5E was a gift from Yong Tian (Addgene plasmid # 247330 ; http://n2t.net/addgene:247330 ; RRID:Addgene_247330)
