[The description below was written by a language model from this plasmid's Addgene catalogue record and pLannotate feature annotations shown in this document.]
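Description:
enDelIscB-T5E is an 8.3 kb mammalian expression plasmid built on the enIscB backbone that delivers an all-in-one IscB-based, RNA-guided genome editing system. It is propagated in E. coli as a high-copy plasmid through a ColE1/pUC-type origin and selected with ampicillin via the β-lactamase gene. An f1 phage origin and short remnants of pBR322 bom and rop sequences are also present in the backbone.

The payload comprises three independent expression units. The first uses a CAG-type promoter (CMV enhancer, chicken β-actin promoter and a hybrid intron) to drive a human codon-optimized, engineered DelIscB nuclease. DelIscB is fused at its C-terminus to T5E, the 5′ exonuclease (D15/exo5) of bacteriophage T5, followed by a bipartite nucleoplasmin nuclear localization signal and a bGH polyadenylation signal. The automated annotation does not label the DelIscB coding region itself. It presumably occupies the unannotated stretch between the intron and the T5 exonuclease feature.

The second unit is a human U6 RNA polymerase III promoter driving the optimized guide scaffold sgRNA-V5, which the annotation tool partly recognizes as HEARO RNA, the family of noncoding RNAs associated with IscB. According to the insert name, this cassette carries a BsaI site, which would allow insertion of user-chosen spacers. The third unit expresses mCherry from the CMV enhancer/promoter with a PGK polyadenylation signal, giving a red fluorescent marker for identifying or sorting transfected cells.

The record does not state a specific application beyond encoding these components, but the design fits transient transfection of mammalian cells to test targeted editing by the compact IscB effector coupled to an exonuclease.
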