Features (pLannotate 1.2.2; 19 found; start..end, strand, type, name):
      8..293     +  enhancer       CMV enhancer: human cytomegalovirus immediate early enhancer; contains an 18-bp deletion relative to the standard CMV enhancer
    295..568     +  promoter       chicken β-actin promoter: No description available
    569..796     +  intron         hybrid intron: hybrid between chicken β-actin (CBA) and minute virus of mice (MMV) introns (Gray et al., 2011)
   2290..3162    +  CDS            D15: FEN_BPT5 - Also known as exo5 From Escherichia phage T5 (Enterobacteria phage T5).
   3163..3206    +  CDS            nucleoplasmin NLS (fragment): bipartite nuclear localization signal from nucleoplasmin
   3244..3355    +  polyA_signal   bGH poly(A) signal: bovine growth hormone polyadenylation signal
   3452..3692    +  promoter       U6 promoter: RNA polymerase III promoter for human U6 snRNA
   3723..3847    +  ncRNA          HEARO (fragment): Accession: RF02033 - HNH endonuclease-associated RNA and ORF (HEARO) RNA
   4052..4355    +  enhancer       CMV enhancer: human cytomegalovirus immediate early enhancer
   4356..4559    +  promoter       CMV promoter: human cytomegalovirus (CMV) immediate early promoter
   4588..5295    +  CDS            mCherry: mCherry is a basic (constitutively fluorescent) red fluorescent protein published in 2004, derived from Discosoma sp.. It is reported to be a very rapidly-maturing monomer with low acid sensitivity.
   5309..5761    +  polyA_signal   PGK poly(A) signal: mouse phosphoglycerate kinase 1 polyadenylation signal
   5783..5834    -  misc_feature   bom (fragment): basis of mobility region from pBR322
   5853..6308    +  rep_origin     f1 ori (sequence partly withheld): f1 bacteriophage origin of replication; arrow indicates direction of (+) strand synthesis
   6309..6358    -  misc_feature   bom (fragment): basis of mobility region from pBR322
   6460..6495    -  CDS            rop (fragment): Rop protein, which maintains plasmids at low copy number; rop
   6590..6694    +  promoter       AmpR promoter: bla
   6695..7555    +  CDS            AmpR: β-lactamase; bla; confers resistance to ampicillin, carbenicillin, and related antibiotics
   7726..8314    +  rep_origin     ori: high-copy-number ColE1/pMB1/pBR322/pUC origin of replication
>Addgene plasmid #247330 | enDelIscB-T5E | addgene full sequence | sequence record 496504 | Addgene NGS Result
AGGTACCCGTTACATAACTTACGGTAAATGGCCCGCCTGGCTGACCGCCCAACGACCCCCGCCCATTGAC
GTCAATAGTAACGCCAATAGGGACTTTCCATTGACGTCAATGGGTGGAGTATTTACGGTAAACTGCCCAC
TTGGCAGTACATCAAGTGTATCATATGCCAAGTACGCCCCCTATTGACGTCAATGACGGTAAATGGCCCG
CCTGGCATTGTGCCCAGTACATGACCTTATGGGACTTTCCTACTTGGCAGTACATCTACGTATTAGTCAT
CGCTATTACCATGGTCGAGGTGAGCCCCACGTTCTGCTTCACTCTCCCCATCTCCCCCCCCTCCCCACCC
CCAATTTTGTATTTATTTATTTTTTAATTATTTTGTGCAGCGATGGGGGCGGGGGGGGGGGGGGCGCGCG
CCAGGCGGGGGGGGGGGGGGGGGGGGGGGGGGGGGGGGGGCGGAGAGGTGCGGCGGCAGCCAATCAGAGC
GGCGCGCTCCGAAAGTTTCCTTTTATGGCGAGGCGGCGGCGGCGGCGGCCCTATAAAAAGCGAAGCGCGC
GGCGGGCGGGAGTCGCTGCGCGCTGCCTTCGCCCCGTGCCCCGCTCCGCCGCCGCCTCGCGCCGCCCGCC
CCGGCTCTGACTGACCGCGTTACTCCCACAGGTGAGCGGGCGGGACGGCCCTTCTCCTCCGGGCTGTAAT
TAGCTGAGCAAGAGGTAAGGGTTTAAGGGATGGTTGGTTGGTGGGGTATTAATGTTTAATTACCTGGAGC
ACCTGCCTGAAATCACTTTTTTTCAGGTTGGACCGGTGCCACCATGAGCAGAGTGCTGGTGGTGGATGCT
GATAGGCGCCCTCTGGCCCCTTGCACCCCTCGGAGAGCCAGACTGCTGCTGAATTCTGGCAAAGCTGCCG
TGCTGAGACGGTACCCTTTCACCATCATCCTGAAGCAGAGCTACCCCACCGCCAGCCCTAGACCCGTGCG
GCTGAAGCTGGACCCCGGAAGCAAGACCACCGGCATCGCCGTGGTGACAGAGGCCACAGGAGAAGTGGTG
TGGGCCGCTGAGCTGCAGCACAGAGGCCAGCTGATCAAGAACGCCCTGGAAAAGAGAAGAGCCCTGCGGC
GCAGCCGGCGAAACCGGAAGACACGGTATAGACCTGCCAGATTCCTGAATAGAAAGAGAACAGGACCTCC
ACTGCTGAGCAGCGCCGACACTGTGTCTACCCTGGGCAAGTGGTTGCCCCCGAGCCTGCAGCATAGGATC
GAGGTGATCATGACCTGGGTCCACAGACTGAGAAGATACCTGCCCATCACCGCCATTTCTCAGGAGATCG
TGAGATTCGACATGCAAAAGATGCAGAACCCCGAAATCAGCGGCGTGGAATACCAGCAGGGCACCCTCTT
CGGCTACGAGGTGCGGGAATACCTCCTGGACAAGTGGCGGAGACAATGTGGCTACTGCGGCGCTAAGGAC
AAGAGACTTGAGGTCGACCACATCGTTCCTCGGAGCCACGGCGGCAGCGACAGAGTGTCCAACCTGACAC
TGTCCTGCGAGCCTTGCAACAAAAGAAAGAACCAGAGGCCAGCTGCTGTGTTCCTGGCTAAAAAGCCCGA
GGTCCTGCAGAAGCTGCAGCGGCAGGCCAAGGCCCCTCTGAAGGACGCCGCCGCCGTGAACAGCACCCGT
TACGCCCTGCTGGAAAGACTGAAGGCCACCGGCCTGCCTGTGGAAGTGGCCAGCGGCGGAAGAACCAAGT
TCAATAGAAGCAGGAGACAGATCCCCAAGACCCACTGGCTGGATGCCGCCTGCGTGGGCGCTTCTACACC
TGAGGTGCTGAAGTGGGAGGCCGTTAGACCACTGGCCATCAAGGCCATGGGCCACGGCAAACGGCAGGTG
GTCAACGTGGACGCCTACGGATTTCCTCGGGGCAAGGCCAAAGGCATCCCTGTGCACCCCTTCAGAACCG
GAGATATCGTGCGGGCCGAGATTCCAAAGGGCAAATACAAGGGAACATACGTGTCCAGAATCGCCGAGAC
AACCACATCTAAGCCTCTAGCAGGCTTTAAGAGCAAGACCGGCAAGCGGATCCAGTGTCACACCAAGCAC
ATGACAAAGCTGTTCAACCGCGACGGCTATGGCTACGGCTTCCTGAAAGCCCCTGAACCTAGACAGACCG
TGATCAGCGAGTCTAAGCTTTCCGGAGGATCTAGCGGAGGCTCCTCTGGCAGCGAGACACCAGGAACAAG
CGAGTCAGCAACACCAGAGAGCAGTGGCGGCAGCAGCGGCGGCAGCAGTATGAGCAAGTCCTGGGGCAAG
TTCATCGAGGAAGAGGAAGCTGAAATGGCCTCTAGACGCAACCTGATGATCGTGGATGGCACCAACCTCG
GCTTCAGGTTCAAGCACAACAACTCCAAGAAACCTTTCGCCAGCAGCTACGTGTCTACCATCCAGAGCCT
GGCCAAGAGCTATAGCGCCAGAACCACAATCGTGCTCGGCGATAAGGGCAAAAGCGTGTTCAGACTGGAA
CATCTGCCTGAGTACAAGGGCAACCGGGACGAGAAGTACGCCCAGCGGACCGAGGAAGAGAAGGCTCTGG
ATGAGCAGTTTTTCGAGTACCTGAAAGACGCCTTCGAGCTTTGTAAAACAACATTTCCTACATTCACAAT
CAGAGGAGTGGAAGCCGATGATATGGCCGCTTATATCGTGAAGCTGATCGGCCACCTGTACGACCACGTG
TGGCTGATCTCTACAGATGGTGACTGGGACACCCTGCTGACCGACAAGGTGTCCAGATTCAGCTTCACCA
CCAGAAGAGAGTACCACCTGAGAGATATGTACGAGCACCACAATGTGGACGACGTGGAGCAATTTATCAG
CCTGAAGGCCATTATGGGCGACCTGGGCGACAACATCCGGGGCGTTGAAGGCATCGGCGCTAAAAGAGGC
TACAACATCATCCGGGAGTTCGGCAATGTGCTGGACATCATCGACCAGCTGCCCCTGCCAGGCAAGCAGA
AATACATCCAGAACCTGAACGCCAGCGAGGAGCTGCTGTTCAGAAATCTGATTCTGGTGGACCTGCCTAC
CTACTGCGTGGATGCCATCGCCGCCGTGGGCCAGGACGTGCTGGACAAGTTTACCAAGGACATCCTGGAA
ATCGCCGAGCAGAAAAGGCCGGCGGCCACGAAGAAGGCCGGCCAGGCAAAGAAGAAGAAGTAAGAATTCC
TAGAGCTCGCTGATCAGCCTCGACTGTGCCTTCTAGTTGCCAGCCATCTGTTGTTTGCCCCTCCCCCGTG
CCTTCCTTGACCCTGGAAGGTGCCACTCCCACTGTCCTTTCCTAATAAAATGAGGAAATTGCATCGCATT
GTCTGAGTAGGTGTCATTCTATTCTGGGGGGTGGGGTGGGGCAGGACAGCAAGGGGGAGGATTGGGAAGA
GAATAGCAGGCATGCTGGGGAGAGGGCCTATTTCCCATGATTCCTTCATATTTGCATATACGATACAAGG
CTGTTAGAGAGATAATTGGAATTAATTTGACTGTAAACACAAAGATATTAGTACAAAATACGTGACGTAG
AAAGTAATAATTTCTTGGGTAGTTTGCAGTTTTAAAATTATGTTTTAAAATGGACTATCATATGCTTACC
GTAACTTGAAAGTATTTCGATTTCTTGGCTTTATATATCTTGTGGAAAGGACGAAACACCGGGGAGACCG
AGAGAGGGTCTCAGTTGTAGCCTCCACTCATTGAAAAATGAGTGCGGGAAACCGCAGCTACAACCAGACT
AAGTTCTTTGGGAACTACGTTATTGTCGTCATCATACCCACGGGTGCGTGCCAGCCTGTGGCTCTATGGT
CGTGCATTAAACAGGGACTTTGGAGGGTGCCCAGTGTGTACGGCGTCAAAAGCGGCGATAACATTGTCGA
GGCAAACTTTACGTGACGGCGAAAGCCCGATCGCTAGCTTTAAGGCTAATTTTTTATTTTTTTGCGGCCG
CTAGTTATTAATAGTAATCAATTACGGGGTCATTAGTTCATAGCCCATATATGGAGTTCCGCGTTACATA
ACTTACGGTAAATGGCCCGCCTGGCTGACCGCCCAACGACCCCCGCCCATTGACGTCAATAATGACGTAT
GTTCCCATAGTAACGCCAATAGGGACTTTCCATTGACGTCAATGGGTGGAGTATTTACGGTAAACTGCCC
ACTTGGCAGTACATCAAGTGTATCATATGCCAAGTACGCCCCCTATTGACGTCAATGACGGTAAATGGCC
CGCCTGGCATTATGCCCAGTACATGACCTTATGGGACTTTCCTACTTGGCAGTACATCTACGTATTAGTC
ATCGCTATTACCATGGTGATGCGGTTTTGGCAGTACATCAATGGGCGTGGATAGCGGTTTGACTCACGGG
GATTTCCAAGTCTCCACCCCATTGACGTCAATGGGAGTTTGTTTTGGCACCAAAATCAACGGGACTTTCC
AAAATGTCGTAACAACTCCGCCCCATTGACGCAAATGGGCGGTAGGCGTGTACGGTGGGAGGTCTATATA
AGCAGAGCTGGTTTAGTGAACCGTCAGATCCGCTAGCATGGTGAGCAAGGGCGAGGAGGATAACATGGCC
ATCATCAAGGAGTTCATGCGCTTCAAGGTGCACATGGAGGGCTCCGTGAACGGCCACGAGTTCGAGATCG
AGGGCGAGGGCGAGGGCCGCCCCTACGAGGGCACCCAGACCGCCAAGCTGAAGGTGACCAAGGGTGGCCC
CCTGCCCTTCGCCTGGGACATCCTGTCCCCTCAGTTCATGTACGGCTCCAAGGCCTACGTGAAGCACCCC
GCCGACATCCCCGACTACTTGAAGCTGTCCTTCCCCGAGGGCTTCAAGTGGGAGCGCGTGATGAACTTCG
AGGACGGCGGCGTGGTGACCGTGACCCAGGACTCCTCCCTGCAGGACGGCGAGTTCATCTACAAGGTGAA
GCTGCGCGGCACCAACTTCCCCTCCGACGGCCCCGTAATGCAGAAGAAAACCATGGGCTGGGAGGCCTCC
TCCGAGCGGATGTACCCCGAGGACGGCGCCCTGAAGGGCGAGATCAAGCAGAGGCTGAAGCTGAAGGACG
GCGGCCACTACGACGCTGAGGTCAAGACCACCTACAAGGCCAAGAAGCCCGTGCAGCTGCCCGGCGCCTA
CAACGTCAACATCAAGTTGGACATCACCTCCCACAACGAGGACTACACCATCGTGGAACAGTACGAACGC
GCCGAGGGCCGCCACTCCACCGGCGGCATGGACGAGCTGTACAAGTAAGGATCCGGGATGCAGAAATTGA
TGATCTATTAAACAATAAAGATGTCCACTAAAATGGAAGTTTTTCCTGTCATACTTTGTTAAGAAGGGTG
AGAACAGAGTACCTACATTTTGAATGGAAGGATTGGAGCTACGGGGGTGGGGGTGGGGTGGGATTAGATA
AATGCCTGCTCTTTACTGAAGGCTCTTTACTATTGCTTTATGATAATGTTTCATAGTTGGATATCATAAT
TTAAACAAGCAAAACCAAATTAAGGGCCAGCTCATTCCTCCCACTCATGATCTATAGATCTATAGATCTC
TCGTGGGATCATTGTTTTTCTCTTGATTCCCACTTTGTGGTTCTAAGTACTGTGGTTTCCAAATGTGTCA
GTTTCATAGCCTGAAGAACGAGATCAGCAGCCTCTGTTCCACATACACTTCATTCTCAGTATTGTTTTGC
CAAGTTCTAATTCCATCAGAAGCTGGTCGACCTGCAGGGGCGCCTGATGCGGTATTTTCTCCTTACGCAT
CTGTGCGGTATTTCACACCGCATA
[95 nt withheld, positions 5835-5929]
T
[46 nt withheld, positions 5931-5976]
C
[141 nt withheld, positions 5978-6118]
CCTTTGACGTTGGAGTCCACGTTCTTT
[37 nt withheld, positions 6146-6182]
ACTCTATCTCGGGCTATTCTTTTGATTTATAAGGGATTTTGCCGATTTCGGTCTATTGGTTAAAAAATGA
GCTGATTTAACAAAAATTTAACGCGAATTTTAACAAAATATTAACGTTTACAATTTTATGGTGCACTCTC
AGTACAATCTGCTCTGATGCCGCATAGTTAAGCCAGCCCCGACACCCGCCAACACCCGCTGACGCGCCCT
GACGGGCTTGTCTGCTCCCGGCATCCGCTTACAGACAAGCTGTGACCGTCTCCGGGAGCTGCATGTGTCA
GAGGTTTTCACCGTCATCACCGAAACGCGCGAGACGAAAGGGCCTCGTGATACGCCTATTTTTATAGGTT
AATGTCATGATAATAATGGTTTCTTAGACGTCAGGTGGCACTTTTCGGGGAAATGTGCGCGGAACCCCTA
TTTGTTTATTTTTCTAAATACATTCAAATATGTATCCGCTCATGAGACAATAACCCTGATAAATGCTTCA
ATAATATTGAAAAAGGAAGAGTATGAGTATTCAACATTTCCGTGTCGCCCTTATTCCCTTTTTTGCGGCA
TTTTGCCTTCCTGTTTTTGCTCACCCAGAAACGCTGGTGAAAGTAAAAGATGCTGAAGATCAGTTGGGTG
CACGAGTGGGTTACATCGAACTGGATCTCAACAGCGGTAAGATCCTTGAGAGTTTTCGCCCCGAAGAACG
TTTTCCAATGATGAGCACTTTTAAAGTTCTGCTATGTGGCGCGGTATTATCCCGTATTGACGCCGGGCAA
GAGCAACTCGGTCGCCGCATACACTATTCTCAGAATGACTTGGTTGAGTACTCACCAGTCACAGAAAAGC
ATCTTACGGATGGCATGACAGTAAGAGAATTATGCAGTGCTGCCATAACCATGAGTGATAACACTGCGGC
CAACTTACTTCTGACAACGATCGGAGGACCGAAGGAGCTAACCGCTTTTTTGCACAACATGGGGGATCAT
GTAACTCGCCTTGATCGTTGGGAACCGGAGCTGAATGAAGCCATACCAAACGACGAGCGTGACACCACGA
TGCCTGTAGCAATGGCAACAACGTTGCGCAAACTATTAACTGGCGAACTACTTACTCTAGCTTCCCGGCA
ACAATTAATAGACTGGATGGAGGCGGATAAAGTTGCAGGACCACTTCTGCGCTCGGCCCTTCCGGCTGGC
TGGTTTATTGCTGATAAATCTGGAGCCGGTGAGCGTGGAAGCCGCGGTATCATTGCAGCACTGGGGCCAG
ATGGTAAGCCCTCCCGTATCGTAGTTATCTACACGACGGGGAGTCAGGCAACTATGGATGAACGAAATAG
ACAGATCGCTGAGATAGGTGCCTCACTGATTAAGCATTGGTAACTGTCAGACCAAGTTTACTCATATATA
CTTTAGATTGATTTAAAACTTCATTTTTAATTTAAAAGGATCTAGGTGAAGATCCTTTTTGATAATCTCA
TGACCAAAATCCCTTAACGTGAGTTTTCGTTCCACTGAGCGTCAGACCCCGTAGAAAAGATCAAAGGATC
TTCTTGAGATCCTTTTTTTCTGCGCGTAATCTGCTGCTTGCAAACAAAAAAACCACCGCTACCAGCGGTG
GTTTGTTTGCCGGATCAAGAGCTACCAACTCTTTTTCCGAAGGTAACTGGCTTCAGCAGAGCGCAGATAC
CAAATACTGTTCTTCTAGTGTAGCCGTAGTTAGGCCACCACTTCAAGAACTCTGTAGCACCGCCTACATA
CCTCGCTCTGCTAATCCTGTTACCAGTGGCTGCTGCCAGTGGCGATAAGTCGTGTCTTACCGGGTTGGAC
TCAAGACGATAGTTACCGGATAAGGCGCAGCGGTCGGGCTGAACGGGGGGTTCGTGCACACAGCCCAGCT
TGGAGCGAACGACCTACACCGAACTGAGATACCTACAGCGTGAGCTATGAGAAAGCGCCACGCTTCCCGA
AGGGAGAAAGGCGGACAGGTATCCGGTAAGCGGCAGGGTCGGAACAGGAGAGCGCACGAGGGAGCTTCCA
GGGGGAAACGCCTGGTATCTTTATAGTCCTGTCGGGTTTCGCCACCTCTGACTTGAGCGTCGATTTTTGT
GATGCTCGTCAGGGGGGCGGAGCCTATGGAAAAACGCCAGCAAC
